Addgene plasmid #57266: Dronpa-Caveolin-C-10
Purpose: Localization: Membrane, Excitation: 503, Emission: 518
Depositing lab: Michael Davidson. Depositing organization: Florida State University, Tallahassee.
Backbone
  Vector backbone: Dronpa-C1
  Backbone size w/o insert (bp): 4750
  Vector type: Mammalian Expression
  Selectable markers: Neomycin (select with G418)
Growth in bacteria
  Bacterial resistance: Kanamycin, 50 μg/mL
  Growth temperature: 37°C
  Growth strain: DH5alpha
  Copy number: High Copy
Gene/Insert
  Gene/Insert name: Caveolin (alt name: NM_001753)
  Species: H. sapiens (human)
  Entrez Gene: CAV1 (a.k.a. BSCL3, CGL3, LCCNS, MSTP085, PPH3, VIP21)
  Promoter: CMV
  Tag / fusion protein: Dronpa (N terminal on backbone)
  Cloning method: Unknown
  Sequencing primers: 5′ CMV-F; 3′ SV40pA-R
Terms and licenses: Academic/Nonprofit Terms; Industry Terms
Depositor comments: . Excitation = 503; Emission = 518
How to cite: Dronpa-Caveolin-C-10 was a gift from Michael Davidson (Addgene plasmid # 57266 ; http://n2t.net/addgene:57266 ; RRID:Addgene_57266)
