[The description below was written by a language model from this plasmid's Addgene catalogue record.]
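Description:
Dronpa-Caveolin-C-10 is a mammalian expression plasmid built on the Dronpa-C1 backbone (about 4.75 kb without the insert), a C1-style fusion vector in which the fluorescent protein lies upstream of the cloning site. It is maintained in E. coli as a high-copy plasmid under kanamycin selection, and it carries a neomycin resistance marker so that transfected mammalian cells can be selected with G418. The record gives no feature table, so the replication origin and the exact arrangement of the resistance cassette are not stated, although the SV40 polyadenylation sequencing primer indicates an SV40 polyA signal downstream of the fusion.

The payload is human caveolin-1 (CAV1), expressed from the CMV immediate-early promoter, which gives strong constitutive transcription in most mammalian cell lines. Dronpa is fused to the N terminus of caveolin and is supplied by the backbone. The "C-10" in the name likely refers to the C-type vector layout and a 10-residue linker between the two proteins, but the record does not confirm this. Dronpa is a green fluorescent protein, listed here with excitation at 503 nm and emission at 518 nm, and it is generally known for reversible photoswitching between bright and dark states. Caveolin-1 is the main structural protein of caveolae, so the fusion is catalogued as a membrane localization marker. The construct is suited to live-cell imaging of caveolae and caveolin-rich membrane domains. Dronpa's switching behaviour also makes it a candidate for tracking or super-resolution experiments, though the record states only the localization and spectral properties.
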