>Addgene plasmid #57266 | Dronpa-Caveolin-C-10 | depositor partial sequence | sequence record 88404 | insert sequence
AACGTCAGATCCGCTAGCGCTACCGGTCGCCACCATGGTGAGTGTGATTAAACCAGACATGAAGATCAAG
CTGCGTATGGAAGGCGCTGTAAATGGACACCCGTTCGCGATTGAAGGAGTTGGCCTTGGGAAGCCTTTCG
AGGGAAAACAGAGTATGGACCTTAAAGTCAAAGAAGGCGGACCTCTGCCTTTCGCCTATGACATCTTGAC
AACTGTGTTCTGTTACGGCAACAGGGTATTCGCCAAATACCCAGAAAATATAGTAGACTATTTCAAGCAG
TCGTTTCCTGAGGGCTACTCTTGGGAACGAAGCATGAATTACGAAGACGGGGGCATTTGTAACGCGACAA
ACGACATAACCCTGGATGGTGACTGTTATATCTATGAAATTCGATTTGATGGTGTGAACTTTCCTGCCAA
TGGTCCAGTTATGCAGAAGAGGACTGTGAAATGGGAGCCATCCACTGAGAAATTGTATGTGCGTGATGGA
GTGCTGAAGGGTGATGTTAACATGGCTCTGTCGCTTGAAGGAGGTGGCCATTACCGATGTGACTTCAAAA
CTACTTATAAAGCTAAGAAGGTTGTCCAGTTGCCAGACTATCACTTTGTGGACCACCACATTGAGATTAA
AAGCCACGACAAAGATTACAGTAATGTTAATCTGCATGAGCACGCCGAAGCGCATTCTGAGCTGCCGAGG
CAGGCCAAGTCCGGACTCAGATCTGGCAGCAGTGGAGGTTCTGGGGGCAAATACGTAGACTCGGAGGGAC
ATCTCTACACCGTTCCCATCCGGGAACAGGGCAACATCTACAAGCCCAACAACAAGGCCATGGCAGACGA
GCTGAGCGAGAAGCAAGTGTACGACGCGCACACCAAGGAGATCGACCTGGTCAACCGCGACCCTAAACAC
CTCAACGATGACGTGGTCAAGATTGACTTTGAAGATGTGATTGCAGAACCAGAAGGGACACACAGTTTTG
ACGGCATTTGGAAGGCCAGCTTCACCACCTTCACTGTGACGAAATACTGGTTTTACCGCTTGCTGTCTGC
CCTCTTTGGCATCCCGATGGCACTCATCTGGGGCATTTACTTCGCCATTCTCTCTTTCCTGCACATCTGG
GCAGTTGTACCATGCATTAAGAGCTTCCTGATTGAGATTCAGTGCATCAGCCGTGTCTATTCCATCTACG
TCCACACCGTCTGTGACCCACTCTTTGAAGCTGTTGGGAAAATATTCAGCAATGTCCGCATCAACTTGCA
GAAAGAAATATAAGAATTCTGCAGTCGACGGTACCGCGGGCCCGGGATCCACCGGATCTAGATAACTGAT
CATAATCAGCCATACCAC
