>Addgene plasmid #57266 | Dronpa-Caveolin-C-10 | addgene partial sequence | sequence record 136859 | SV40pA-R 5'-GAAATTTGTGATGCTATTGC-3'
AATTGCATTCATTTTATGTTTCAGGTTCAGGGGGAGGTGTGGGAGGTTTTTTAAAGCAAGTAAAACCTCT
ACAAATGTGGTATGGCTGATTATGATCAGTTATCTAGATCCGGTGGATCCCGGGCCCGCGGTACCGTCGA
CTGCAGAATTCTTATATTTCTTTCTGCAAGTTGATGCGGACATTGCTGAATATTTTCCCAACAGCTTCAA
AGAGTGGGTCACAGACGGTGTGGACGTAGATGGAATAGACACGGCTGATGCACTGAATCTCAATCAGGAA
GCTCTTAATGCATGGTACAACTGCCCAGATGTGCAGGAAAGAGAGAATGGCGAAGTAAATGCCCCAGATG
AGTGCCATCGGGATGCCAAAGAGGGCAGACAGCAAGCGGTAAAACCAGTATTTCGTCACAGTGAAGGTGG
TGAAGCTGGCCTTCCAAATGCCGTCAAAACTGTGTGTCCCTTCTGGTTCTGCAATCACATCTTCAAAGTC
AATCTTGACCACGTCATCGTTGAGGTGTTTAGGGTCGCGGTTGACCAGGTCGATCTCCTTGGTGTGCGCG
TCGTACACTTGCTTCTCGCTCAGCTCGTCTGCCATGGCCTTGTTGTTGGGCTTGTAGATGTTGCCCTGTT
CCCGGATGGGAACGGTGTAGAGATGTCCCTCCGAGTCTACGTATTTGCCCCCAGAACCTCCACTGCTGCC
AGATCTGAGTCCGGACTTGGCCTGCCTCGGCAGCTCAGAATGCGCTTCGG
